Addgene plasmid #49202: pTriEx4-H6-FGAm (FlincG3)
Purpose: Fluorescent reporter for cGMP
Depositing lab: John Garthwaite. Depositing organization: University College London. Publication: Improved genetically-encoded, FlincG-type fluorescent biosensors for neural cGMP imaging. Bhargava Y, Hampden-Smith K, Chachlaki K, Wood KC, Vernon J, Allerston CK, Batchelor AM, Garthwaite J. Front Mol Neurosci. 2013 Sep 24;6:26. doi: 10.3389/fnmol.2013.00026. PubMed 24068983.
Backbone
  Vector backbone: pTriEx4
  Backbone manufacturer: Novagen
  Backbone size w/o insert (bp): 5238
  Total vector size (bp): 6768
  Modifications to backbone: PshA I site was used at 5' direction for inserting the insert into vector. This site was lost after ligation.
  Vector type: Mammalian Expression, Bacterial Expression, Insect Expression
Growth in bacteria
  Bacterial resistance: Ampicillin, 100 μg/mL
  Growth temperature: 37°C
  Growth strain: DH5alpha
  Copy number: High Copy
Gene/Insert
  Gene/Insert name: FlincG3 (alt names: H6-FGAm; MCWEx)
  Species: B. taurus (bovine); GFP
  Insert size (bp): 1764
  Mutation: Met to Lys in cpEGFP region similar to CGaMP3
  Promoter: CMV
  Tag / fusion protein: His tag + other tags (N terminal on backbone)
  Cloning method: Restriction Enzyme; 5′ cloning site PshA I (destroyed during cloning); 3′ cloning site Not I (not destroyed)
  Sequencing primers: 5′ CCGGAGTTAATCCGGGACCT; 3′ NONE
Resource information
  A portion of this plasmid was derived from a plasmid made by: Prof. Wolfgang Dostmann at University of Vermont, USA.
Terms and licenses: Academic/Nonprofit Terms; Industry Terms: Not Available to Industry
How to cite: pTriEx4-H6-FGAm (FlincG3) was a gift from John Garthwaite (Addgene plasmid # 49202 ; http://n2t.net/addgene:49202 ; RRID:Addgene_49202)
