[The description below was written by a language model from this plasmid's Addgene catalogue record and pLannotate feature annotations shown in this document.]
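Description:
pTriEx4-H6-FGAm (FlincG3) is a genetically encoded fluorescent cGMP biosensor carried in the Novagen pTriEx4 backbone, a roughly 6.8 kb triple-host vector designed to express a single open reading frame in mammalian, insect and bacterial cells. It is propagated in E. coli as a high-copy plasmid through a ColE1/pUC-type origin and selected with ampicillin via the β-lactamase gene.

The multi-host capability comes from stacked promoters upstream of the coding region. A CMV enhancer/promoter with a chimeric chicken β-actin/rabbit β-globin intron drives mammalian expression. A T7 promoter with a lac operator allows IPTG-regulated expression in T7 polymerase-bearing E. coli. The baculovirus p10 promoter serves insect cells. Transcripts end at a rabbit β-globin polyadenylation signal or the T7 terminator. Flanking lef2/ORF603 and ORF1629 regions permit homologous recombination into baculovirus DNA to generate recombinant virus, and a single loxP site is also present in the backbone.

The insert, cloned between a destroyed PshAI site and a retained NotI site, fuses a cGMP-binding fragment of bovine cGMP-dependent protein kinase I (PRKG1) to a circularly permuted EGFP, so that cGMP binding alters fluorescence. The record notes a Met-to-Lys substitution in the cpEGFP region, analogous to a change in GCaMP3. The catalogue lists N-terminal backbone tags (His tag plus others), and the annotation detects an S-tag fragment upstream. HSV and 6xHis tag sequences are annotated downstream, but the record does not state whether they are translated in frame with the sensor. The construct is intended for imaging cGMP dynamics, including in neural cells, and the tags should also support purification of recombinant sensor protein.
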