Features (pLannotate 1.2.2; 21 found; start..end, strand, type, name):
      4..39      +  CDS            lef2 (fragment): baculovirus late expression factor 2
    181..1008    +  misc_recomb    baculovirus recombination region (lef2/ORF603): contains ORF603 and part of lef2
   1020..1379    +  enhancer       CMV enhancer (fragment): human cytomegalovirus immediate early enhancer
   1381..1580    +  promoter       CMV promoter: human cytomegalovirus (CMV) immediate early promoter
   1732..1862    +  intron         chimeric intron (fragment): chimera between introns from chicken β-actin and rabbit β-globin
   1931..1949    +  promoter       T7 promoter: promoter for bacteriophage T7 RNA polymerase
   1950..1974    +  protein_bind   lac operator: The lac repressor binds to the lac operator to inhibit transcription in E. coli. This inhibition can be relieved by adding lactose or isopropyl-β-D-thiogalactopyranoside (IPTG). lac repressor encoded by lacI
   1990..2099    +  promoter       p10 promoter: baculovirus promoter for expression in insect cells
   2147..2188    +  CDS            S-Tag (fragment): affinity and epitope tag derived from pancreatic ribonuclease A
   2264..3103    +  CDS            PRKG1 (fragment): KGP1_BOVIN - Also known as PRKG1B, PRKGR1A, PRKGR1B. Experimental evidence at protein level: Swiss-Prot protein existence level 1. Serine/threonine protein kinase that acts as key mediator of the nitric oxide (NO)/cGMP signaling pathway. GMP binding activates PRKG1, which phosphorylates serines and threonines on many cellular proteins. Numerous protein targets for PRKG1 phosphorylation are implicated in modulating cellular calcium, but the contribution of each of these targets may vary substantially among cell types. Proteins that are phosphorylated by PRKG1 regulate platelet activation and ad
   3092..3826    +  CDS            cEGFP: cEGFP is a basic (constitutively fluorescent) green fluorescent protein published in 2008, derived from Aequorea victoria.
   3911..3943    +  CDS            HSV tag: HSV (herpes simplex virus) epitope tag
   3953..3970    +  CDS            6xHis: 6xHis affinity tag
   3985..4053    +  CDS            HBB (fragment): HBB_PONPY - Experimental evidence at transcript level: Swiss-Prot protein existence level 2. Involved in oxygen transport from the lung to the various peripheral tissues. From Pongo pygmaeus (Bornean orangutan).
   4128..4183    +  polyA_signal   β-globin poly(A) signal: rabbit β-globin polyadenylation signal (Gil and Proudfoot, 1987)
   4271..4318    +  terminator     T7 terminator: transcription terminator for bacteriophage T7 RNA polymerase
   4331..5036    +  misc_recomb    baculovirus recombination region (ORF1629): contains part of ORF1629
   5045..5078    +  protein_bind   loxP: Cre-mediated recombination occurs in the 8-bp core sequence (GCATACAT). Cre recombinase
   5246..5833    -  rep_origin     ori: high-copy-number ColE1/pMB1/pBR322/pUC origin of replication
   5846..6706    -  CDS            AmpR: β-lactamase; bla; confers resistance to ampicillin, carbenicillin, and related antibiotics
   6707..6758    -  promoter       AmpR promoter (fragment): bla
>Addgene plasmid #49202 | pTriEx4-H6-FGAm (FlincG3) | depositor full sequence | sequence record 72703 | His-Tag, Delta-FlincG
TCCTGCATCTTTTAATCAAATCCCAAGATGTGTATAAACGCGCCGGTATGTACAGGAAGAGGTTTATACT
AAACTGTTACATTGCAAACGTGGTTTCGTGTGCCAAGTGTGAAAACCGATGTTTAATCAAGGCTCTGACG
CATTTCTACAACCACGACTCCAAGTGTGTGGGTGAAGTCATGCATCTTTTAATCAAATCCCAAGATGTGT
ATAAACCACCAAACTGCCAAAAAATGAAAACTGTCGACAAGCTCTGTCCGTTTGCTGGCAACTGCAAGGG
TCTCAATCCTATTTGTAATTATTGAATAATAAAACAATTATAAATGTCAAATTTGTTTTTTATTAACGAT
ACAAACCAAACGCAACAAGAACATTTGTAGTATTATCTATAATTGAAAACGCGTAGTTATAATCGCTGAG
GTAATATTTAAAATCATTTTCAAATGATTCACAGTTAATTTGCGACAATATAATTTTATTTTCACATAAA
CTAGACGCCTTGTCGTCTTCTTCTTCGTATTCCTTCTCTTTTTCATTTTTCTCTTCATAAAAATTAACAT
AGTTATTATCGTATCCATATATGTATCTATCGTATAGAGTAAATTTTTTGTTGTCATAAATATATATGTC
TTTTTTAATGGGGTGTATAGTACCGCTGCGCATAGTTTTTCTGTAATTTACAACAGTGCTATTTTCTGGT
AGTTCTTCGGAGTGTGTTGCTTTAATTATTAAATTTATATAATCAATGAATTTGGGATCGTCGGTTTTGT
ACAATATGTTGCCGGCATAGTACGCAGCTTCTTCTAGTTCAATTACACCATTTTTTAGCAGCACCGGATT
AACATAACTTTCCAAAATGTTGTACGAACCGTTAAACAAAAACAGTTCACCTCCCTTTTCTATACTATTG
TCTGCGAGCAGTTGTTTGTTGTTAAAAATAACAGCCATTGTAATGAGACGCACAAACTAATATCACAAAC
TGGAAATGTCTATCAATATATAGTTGCTGATGGCCGGCCTATTAATAGTAATCAATTACGGGGTCATTAG
TTCATAGCCCATATATGGAGTTCCGCGTTACATAACTTACGGTAAATGGCCCGCCTGGCTGACCGCCCAA
CGACCCCCGCCCATTGACGTCAATAATGACGTATGTTCCCATAGTAACGCCAATAGGGACTTTCCATTGA
CGTCAATGGGTGGAGTATTTACGGTAAACTGCCCACTTGGCAGTACATCAAGTGTATCATATGCCAAGTC
CGCCCCCTATTGACGTCAATGACGGTAAATGGCCCGCCTGGCATTATGCCCAGTACATGACCTTACGGGA
CTTTCCTACTTGGCAGTACATCTACGTATTAGTCATCGCTATTACCATGCTGATGCGGTTTTGGCAGTAC
ACCAATGGGCGTGGATAGCGGTTTGACTCACGGGGATTTCCAAGTCTCCACCCCATTGACGTCAATGGGA
GTTTGTTTTGGCACCAAAATCAACGGGACTTTCCAAAATGTCGTAATAACCCCGCCCCGTTGACGCAAAT
GGGCGGTAGGCGTGTACGGTGGGAGGTCTATATAAGCAGACGTCGTTTAGTGAACCGTCAGATCACTAGA
TGCTTTATTGCGGTAGTTTATCACAGTTAAATTGCTAACGCCAGTCTCGAACTTAACGTGCAGAAGTTGG
TCGTGAGGCACTGGGCAGGTAAGTATCGGGCCCTTTGTGCGGGGGGAGCGGCTCGGGGCTGTCCGCGGGG
GGACGGCTGCCTTCGGGGGGGACGGGGCAGGGCGGGGTTCGGCTTCTGGCGTGTGACCGGCGGCTCTAGA
GCCTCTGCTAACCATGTTCATGCCTTCTTCTTTTTCCTACAGCTCCTGGGCAACGTGCTGGTTATTGTGC
TGTCTCATCATTTTGGCAAAGAATTGGATCGGACCGAAATTAATACGACTCACTATAGGGGAATTGTGAG
CGGATAACAATTCCCCGGAGTTAATCCGGGACCTTTAATTCAACCCAACACAATATATTATAGTTAAATA
AGAATTATTATCAAATCATTTGTATATTAATTAAAATACTATACTGTAAATTACATTTTATTTACAATCA
AAGGAGATATACCATGGCACACCATCACCACCATCACTCTTCTGGTAAAGAAACCGCTGCTGCGAAATTT
GAACGCCAGCACATGGACTCGCCACCGCCTTCTGGTCTGGTCCCCCGGGGCAGCGCAGGTTCTGGTACGA
TTGATGACGACGACAAGATGGTACTCCGACAGGCATTCCGGAAGTTCACCAAATCCGAAAGGTCCAAGGA
TCTCATAAAGGAGGCCATCCTTGACAATGACTTTATGAAGAACTTGGAGCTGTCACAGATCCAAGAGATT
GTGGATTGTATGTACCCAGTGGAGTACGGCAAAGACAGCTGCATCATCAAAGAAGGAGATGTGGGGTCAC
TGGTGTATGTCATGGAAGATGGTAAGGTTGAAGTTACAAAAGAAGGCGTGAAGCTGTGCACAATGGGTCC
TGGTAAAGTGTTTGGAGAGTTGGCTATCCTTTACAACTGTACCCGGACGGCGACCGTCAAAACTCTTGTA
AATGTGAAACTCTGGGCCATTGATCGACAATGTTTTCAGACGATAATGATGAGGACAGGACTTATCAAGC
ATACCGAGTATATGGAATTTTTAAAAAGCGTTCCAACATTCCAGAGCCTTCCTGAAGAGATCCTCAGTAA
GCTTGCTGACGTCCTTGAAGAGACCCACTATGAAAATGGGGAATATATCATCAGGCAAGGTGCAAGAGGG
GACACCTTCTTTATCATCAGTAAAGGAAAGGTTAATGTCACTCGTGAAGACTCGCCCAATGAAGACCCAG
TCTTTCTTAGAACCTTAGGAAAAGGAGATTGGTTTGGAGAGAAAGCCTTGCAGGGGGAAGATGTGAGAAC
AGCGAATGTAATTGCGGCAGAAGCTGTAACCTGCCTTGTGATCGACAGAGACTCTTTCAAACATTTGATT
GGAGGATTAGATGATGTTTCTAATAAAGCATATGAAGATGCAGAAGCTAAGGCAAAATATGAAGCTGAAG
CTGCTTTCTTCGCCAACCTGAAGAACGTCTATATCAAGGCCGACAAGCAGAAGAACGGCATCAAGGCGAA
CTTCAAGATCCGCCACAACATCGAGGACGGCGGCGTGCAGCTCGCCTACCACTACCAGCAGAACACCCCC
ATCGGCGACGGCCCCGTGCTGCTGCCCGACAACCACTACCTGAGCACCCAGTCCAAACTTTCGAAAGACC
CCAACGAGAAGAGAGATCACATGGTCCTGCTGGAGTTCGTGACCGCCGCCGGGATCACTCTCGGCATGGA
CGAGCTGTACAAGGGCGGTACCGGAGGGAGCATGGTGAGCAAGGGCGAGGAGCTGTTCACCGGGGTGGTG
CCCATCCTGGTCGAGCTGGACGGCGACGTAAACGGCCACAAGTTCAGCGTGTCCGGCGAGGGTGAGGGCG
ATGCCACCTACGGCAAGCTGACCCTGAAGTTCATCTGCACCACCGGCAAGCTGCCCGTGCCCTGGCCCAC
CCTCGTGACCACCCTGACCTACGGCGTGCAGTGCTTCAGCCGCTACCCCGACCACATGAAGCAGCACGAC
TTCTTCAAGTCCGCCATGCCCGAAGGCTACATCCAGGAGCGCACCATCTTCTTCAAGGACGACGGCAACT
ACAAGACCCGCGCCGAGGTGAAGTTCGAGGGCGACACCCTGGTGAACCGCATCGAGCTGAAGGGCATCGA
CTTCAAGGAGGACGGCAACATCCTGGGGCACAAGCTGGAGTACAACCTGTCTGATTTCAACATCATTGAC
ACCCTTGGAGTTGGAGGTTTCGGACGATAGGCGGCCGCACAGCTGTATACACGTGCAAGCCAGCCAGAAC
TCGCCCCGGAAGACCCCGAGGATCTCGAGCACCACCATCACCATCACCATCACTAAGTGATTAACCTCAG
GTGCAGGCTGCCTATCAGAAGGTGGTGGCTGGTGTGGCCAATGCCCTGGCTCACAAATACCACTGAGATC
GATCTTTTTCCCTCTGCCAAAAATTATGGGGACATCATGAAGCCCCTTGAGCATCTGACTTCTGGCTAAT
AAAGGAAATTTATTTTCATTGCAATAGTGTGTTGGAATTTTTTGTGTCTCTCACTCGGAAGGACATATGG
GAGGGCAAATCATTTAAAACATCAGAATGAGTATTTGGTTTAGAGTTTGGCAACATATGCCCATATGTAA
CTAGCATAACCCCTTGGGGCCTCTAAACGGGTCTTGAGGGGTTTTTTGCTGAAAGCATGCGGAGGAAATT
CTCCTTGAAGTTTCCCTGGTGTTCAAAGTAAAGGAGTTTGCACCAGACGCACCTCTGTTCACTGGTCCGG
CGTATTAAAACACGATACATTGTTATTAGTACATTTATTAAGCGCTAGATTCTGTGCGTTGTTGATTTAC
AGACAATTGTTGTACGTATTTTAATAATTCATTAAATTTATAATCTTTAGGGTGGTATGTTAGAGCGAAA
ATCAAATGATTTTCAGCGTCTTTATATCTGAATTTAAATATTAAATCCTCAATAGATTTGTAAAATAGGT
TTCGATTAGTTTCAAACAAGGGTTGTTTTTCCGAACCGATGGCTGGACTATCTAATGGATTTTCGCTCAA
CGCCACAAAACTTGCCAAATCTTGTAGCAGCAATCTAGCTTTGTCGATATTCGTTTGTGTTTTGTTTTGT
AATAAAGGTTCGACGTCGTTCAAAATATTATGCGCTTTTGTATTTCTTTCATCACTGTCGTTAGTGTACA
ATTGACTCGACGTAAACACGTTAAATAGAGCTTGGACATATTTAACATCGGGCGTGTTAGCTTTATTAGG
CCGATTATCGTCGTCGTCCCAACCCTCGTCGTTAGAAGTTGCTTCCGAAGACGATTTTGCCATAGCCACA
CGACGCCTATTAATTGTGTCGGCTAACACGTCCGCGATCAAATTTGTAGTTGAGCTTTTTGGAATTGCGA
TCGCATAACTTCGTATAGCATACATTATACGAAGTTATAAGCTCGGAACGCTGCGCTCGGTCGTTCGGCT
GCGGCGAGCGGTATCAGCTCACTCAAAGGCGGTAATACGGTTATCCACAGAATCAGGGGATAACGCAGGA
AAGAACATGTGAGCAAAAGGCCAGCAAAAGGCCAGGAACCGTAAAAAGGCCGCGTTGCTGGCGTTTTTCC
ATAGGCTCCGCCCCCTGACGAGCATCACAAAAATCGACGCTCAAGTCAGAGGTGGCGAAACCCGACAGGA
CTATAAAGATACCAGGCGTTTCCCCCTGGAAGCTCCCTCGTGCGCTCTCCTGTTCCGACCCTGCCGCTTA
CCGGATACCTGTCCGCCTTTCTCCCTTCGGGAAGCGTGGCGCTTTCTCAATGCTCACGCTGTAGGTATCT
CAGTTCGGTGTAGGTCGTTCGCTCCAAGCTGGGCTGTGTGCACGAACCCCCCGTTCAGCCCGACCGCTGC
GCCTTATCCGGTAACTATCGTCTTGAGTCCAACCCGGTAAGACACGACTTATCGCCACTGGCAGCAGCCA
CTGGTAACAGGATTAGCAGAGCGAGGTATGTAGGCGGTGCTACAGAGTTCTTGAAGTGGTGGCCTAACTA
CGGCTACACTAGAAGAACAGTATTTGGTATCTGCGCTCTGCTGAAGCCAGTTACCTTCGGAAAAAGAGTT
GGTAGCTCTTGATCCGGCAAACAAACCACCGCTGGTAGCGGTGGTTTTTTTGTTTGCAAGCAGCAGATTA
CGCGCAGAAAAAAAGGATCTCAAGAAGATCCTTTGTTACCAATGCTTAATCAGTGAGGCACCTATCTCAG
CGATCTGTCTATTTCGTTCATCCATAGTTGCCTGACTCCCCGTCGTGTAGATAACTACGATACGGGAGGG
CTTACCATCTGGCCCCAGTGCTGCAATGATACCGCGAGACCCACGCTCACCGGCTCCAGATTTATCAGCA
ATAAACCAGCCAGCCGGAAGGGCCGAGCGCAGAAGTGGTCCTGCAACTTTATCCGCCTCCATCCAGTCTA
TTAATTGTTGCCGGGAAGCTAGAGTAAGTAGTTCGCCAGTTAATAGTTTGCGCAACGTTGTTGCCATTGC
TACAGGCATCGTGGTGTCACGCTCGTCGTTTGGTATGGCTTCATTCAGCTCCGGTTCCCAACGATCAAGG
CGAGTTACATGATCCCCCATGTTGTGCAAAAAAGCGGTTAGCTCCTTCGGTCCTCCGATCGTTGTCAGAA
GTAAGTTGGCCGCAGTGTTATCACTCATGGTTATGGCAGCACTGCATAATTCTCTTACTGTCATGCCATC
CGTAAGATGCTTTTCTGTGACTGGTGAGTACTCAACCAAGTCATTCTGAGAATAGTGTATGCGGCGACCG
AGTTGCTCTTGCCCGGCGTCAATACGGGATAATACCGCGCCACATAGCAGAACTTTAAAAGTGCTCATCA
TTGGAAAACGTTCTTCGGGGCGAAAACTCTCAAGGATCTTACCGCTGTTGAGATCCAGTTCGATGTAACC
CACTCGTGCACCCAACTGATCTTCAGCATCTTTTACTTTCACCAGCGTTTCTGGGTGAGCAAAAACAGGA
AGGCAAAATGCCGCAAAAAAGGGAATAAGGGCGACACGGAAATGTTGAATACTCATACTCTTCCTTTTTC
AATATTATTGAAGCATTTATCAGGGTTATTGTCTCATGTCCGCGCGTT
