>Addgene plasmid #49202 | pTriEx4-H6-FGAm (FlincG3) | addgene partial sequence | sequence record 75556 | T7 5'-TAATACGACTCACTATAGGG-3'
GGAGTTAATCCGGGACCTTTAATTCAACCCAACACAATATATTATAGTTAAATAAGAATTATTATCAAAT
CATTTGTATATTAATTAAAATACTATACTGTAAATTACATTTTATTTACAATCAAAGGAGATATACCATG
GCACACCATCACCACCATCACTCTTCTGGTAAAGAAACCGCTGCTGCGAAATTTGAACGCCAGCACATGG
ACTCGCCACCGCCTTCTGGTCTGGTCCCCCGGGGCAGCGCAGGTTCTGGTACGATTGATGACGACGACAA
GATGGTACTCCGACAGGCATTCCGGAAGTTCACCAAATCCGAAAGGTCCAAGGATCTCATAAAGGAGGCC
ATCCTTGACAATGACTTTATGAAGAACTTGGAGCTGTCACAGATCCAAGAGATTGTGGATTGTATGTACC
CAGTGGAGTACGGCAAAGACAGCTGCATCATCAAAGAAGGAGATGTGGGGTCACTGGTGTATGTCATGGA
AGATGGTAAGGTTGAAGTTACAAAAGAAGGCGTGAAGCTGTGCACAATGGGTCCTGGTAAAGTGTTTGGA
GAGTTGGCTATCCTTTACAACTGTACCCGGACGGCGACCGTCAAAACTCTTGTAAATGTGAAACTCTGGG
CCATTGATCGACAATGTTTTCAGACGATAATGATGAGGACAGGACTTATCAAGCATACCGAGTATATGGA
ATTTTTAAAAAGCGTTCCAACATTCCAGAGCCTTCCTGAAGAGATCCTCAGTAAGCTTGCTGACGTCCTT
GAAGAGACCCACTATGAAAATGGGGAATATATCATCAGGCAAGGTGCAAGAGGGGACACCTTCTTTATCA
TCAGTAAAGGAAAGGTTAATGTCACTCGTGAAGACTCGCCCAATGAAGACCCAGTCTTTCTTA
