>Addgene plasmid #49202 | pTriEx4-H6-FGAm (FlincG3) | addgene partial sequence | sequence record 75558 | Bglob-pA-R 5'-ttttggcagagggaaaaaga-3'
TTGGCCACACCAGCCACCACCTTCTGATAGGCAGCCTGCACCTGAGGTTAATCACTTAGTGATGGTGATG
GTGATGGTGGTGCTCGAGATCCTCGGGGTCTTCCGGGGCGAGTTCTGGCTGGCTTGCACGTGTATACAGC
TGTGCGGCCGCCTATCGTCCGAAACCTCCAACTCCAAGGGTGTCAATGATGTTGAAATCAGACAGGTTGT
ACTCCAGCTTGTGCCCCAGGATGTTGCCGTCCTCCTTGAAGTCGATGCCCTTCAGCTCGATGCGGTTCAC
CAGGGTGTCGCCCTCGAACTTCACCTCGGCGCGGGTCTTGTAGTTGCCGTCGTCCTTGAAGAAGATGGTG
CGCTCCTGGATGTAGCCTTCGGGCATGGCGGACTTGAAGAAGTCGTGCTGCTTCATGTGGTCGGGGTAGC
GGCTGAAGCACTGCACGCCGTAGGTCAGGGTGGTCACGAGGGTGGGCCAGGGCACGGGCAGCTTGCCGGT
GGTGCAGATGAACTTCAGGGTCAGCTTGCCGTAGGTGGCATCGCCCTCACCCTCGCCGGACACGCTGAAC
TTGTGGCCGTTTACGTCGCCGTCCAGCTCGACCAGGATGGGCACCACCCCGGTGAACAGCTCCTCGCCCT
TGCTCACCATGCTCCCTCCGGTACCGCCCTTGTACAGCTCGTCCATGCCGAGAGTGATCCCGGCGGCGGT
CACGAACTCCAGCAGGACCATGTGATCTCTCTTCTCGTTGGGGTCTTTCGAAAGTTTGGACTGGGTGCTC
AGGTAGTGGTTGTCGGGCAGCAGCACGGGGCCGTCGCCGATGGGGGTGTTCTGCTGGTAGTGGTAGGCGA
GCTGCACGCCGCCGTCCTCGATGTTGTGGCGGATCTTGAAGTTCGCCTTGATGCCGTTCTTCTGCTTGTC
GGCCTTGATATAGACGTTCTTC
